>Addgene plasmid | pSpCas9(BB)-2A-Puro (PX459) V2.0 | analyzer sequence | sequence record 106324
GAGGGCCTATTTCCCATGATTCCTTCATATTTGCATATACGATACAAGGCTGTTAGAGAGATAATTGGAA
TTAATTTGACTGTAAACACAAAGATATTAGTACAAAATACGTGACGTAGAAAGTAATAATTTCTTGGGTA
GTTTGCAGTTTTAAAATTATGTTTTAAAATGGACTATCATATGCTTACCGTAACTTGAAAGTATTTCGAT
TTCTTGGCTTTATATATCTTGTGGAAAGGACGAAACACCGGGTCTTCGAGAAGACCTGTTTTAGAGCTAG
AAATAGCAAGTTAAAATAAGGCTAGTCCGTTATCAACTTGAAAAAGTGGCACCGAGTCGGTGCTTTTTTG
TTTTAGAGCTAGAAATAGCAAGTTAAAATAAGGCTAGTCCGTTTTTAGCGCGTGCGCCAATTCTGCAGAC
AAATGGCTCTAGAGGTACCCGTTACATAACTTACGGTAAATGGCCCGCCTGGCTGACCGCCCAACGACCC
CCGCCCATTGACGTCAATAGTAACGCCAATAGGGACTTTCCATTGACGTCAATGGGTGGAGTATTTACGG
TAAACTGCCCACTTGGCAGTACATCAAGTGTATCATATGCCAAGTACGCCCCCTATTGACGTCAATGACG
GTAAATGGCCCGCCTGGCATTGTGCCCAGTACATGACCTTATGGGACTTTCCTACTTGGCAGTACATCTA
CGTATTAGTCATCGCTATTACCATGGTCGAGGTGAGCCCCACGTTCTGCTTCACTCTCCCCATCTCCCCC
CCCTCCCCACCCCCAATTTTGTATTTATTTATTTTTTAATTATTTTGTGCAGCGATGGGGGCGGGGGGGG
GGGGGGGGCGCGCGCCAGGCGGGGCGGGGCGGGGCGAGGGGCGGGGCGGGGCGAGGCGGAGAGGTGCGGC
GGCAGCCAATCAGAGCGGCGCGCTCCGAAAGTTTCCTTTTATGGCGAGGCGGCGGCGGCGGCGGCCCTAT
AAAAAGCGAAGCGCGCGGCGGGCGGGAGTCGCTGCGACGCTGCCTTCGCCCCGTGCCCCGCTCCGCCGCC
GCCTCGCGCCGCCCGCCCCGGCTCTGACTGACCGCGTTACTCCCACAGGTGAGCGGGCGGGACGGCCCTT
CTCCTCCGGGCTGTAATTAGCTGAGCAAGAGGTAAGGGTTTAAGGGATGGTTGGTTGGTGGGGTATTAAT
GTTTAATTACCTGGAGCACCTGCCTGAAATCACTTTTTTTCAGGTTGGACCGGTGCCACCATGGACTATA
AGGACCACGACGGAGACTACAAGGATCATGATATTGATTACAAAGACGATGACGATAAGATGGCCCCAAA
GAAGAAGCGGAAGGTCGGTATCCACGGAGTCCCAGCAGCCGACAAGAAGTACAGCATCGGCCTGGACATC
GGCACCAACTCTGTGGGCTGGGCCGTGATCACCGACGAGTACAAGGTGCCCAGCAAGAAATTCAAGGTGC
TGGGCAACACCGACCGGCACAGCATCAAGAAGAACCTGATCGGAGCCCTGCTGTTCGACAGCGGCGAAAC
AGCCGAGGCCACCCGGCTGAAGAGAACCGCCAGAAGAAGATACACCAGACGGAAGAACCGGATCTGCTAT
CTGCAAGAGATCTTCAGCAACGAGATGGCCAAGGTGGACGACAGCTTCTTCCACAGACTGGAAGAGTCCT
TCCTGGTGGAAGAGGATAAGAAGCACGAGCGGCACCCCATCTTCGGCAACATCGTGGACGAGGTGGCCTA
CCACGAGAAGTACCCCACCATCTACCACCTGAGAAAGAAACTGGTGGACAGCACCGACAAGGCCGACCTG
CGGCTGATCTATCTGGCCCTGGCCCACATGATCAAGTTCCGGGGCCACTTCCTGATCGAGGGCGACCTGA
ACCCCGACAACAGCGACGTGGACAAGCTGTTCATCCAGCTGGTGCAGACCTACAACCAGCTGTTCGAGGA
AAACCCCATCAACGCCAGCGGCGTGGACGCCAAGGCCATCCTGTCTGCCAGACTGAGCAAGAGCAGACGG
CTGGAAAATCTGATCGCCCAGCTGCCCGGCGAGAAGAAGAATGGCCTGTTCGGAAACCTGATTGCCCTGA
GCCTGGGCCTGACCCCCAACTTCAAGAGCAACTTCGACCTGGCCGAGGATGCCAAACTGCAGCTGAGCAA
GGACACCTACGACGACGACCTGGACAACCTGCTGGCCCAGATCGGCGACCAGTACGCCGACCTGTTTCTG
GCCGCCAAGAACCTGTCCGACGCCATCCTGCTGAGCGACATCCTGAGAGTGAACACCGAGATCACCAAGG
CCCCCCTGAGCGCCTCTATGATCAAGAGATACGACGAGCACCACCAGGACCTGACCCTGCTGAAAGCTCT
CGTGCGGCAGCAGCTGCCTGAGAAGTACAAAGAGATTTTCTTCGACCAGAGCAAGAACGGCTACGCCGGC
TACATTGACGGCGGAGCCAGCCAGGAAGAGTTCTACAAGTTCATCAAGCCCATCCTGGAAAAGATGGACG
GCACCGAGGAACTGCTCGTGAAGCTGAACAGAGAGGACCTGCTGCGGAAGCAGCGGACCTTCGACAACGG
CAGCATCCCCCACCAGATCCACCTGGGAGAGCTGCACGCCATTCTGCGGCGGCAGGAAGATTTTTACCCA
TTCCTGAAGGACAACCGGGAAAAGATCGAGAAGATCCTGACCTTCCGCATCCCCTACTACGTGGGCCCTC
TGGCCAGGGGAAACAGCAGATTCGCCTGGATGACCAGAAAGAGCGAGGAAACCATCACCCCCTGGAACTT
CGAGGAAGTGGTGGACAAGGGCGCTTCCGCCCAGAGCTTCATCGAGCGGATGACCAACTTCGATAAGAAC
CTGCCCAACGAGAAGGTGCTGCCCAAGCACAGCCTGCTGTACGAGTACTTCACCGTGTATAACGAGCTGA
CCAAAGTGAAATACGTGACCGAGGGAATGAGAAAGCCCGCCTTCCTGAGCGGCGAGCAGAAAAAGGCCAT
CGTGGACCTGCTGTTCAAGACCAACCGGAAAGTGACCGTGAAGCAGCTGAAAGAGGACTACTTCAAGAAA
ATCGAGTGCTTCGACTCCGTGGAAATCTCCGGCGTGGAAGATCGGTTCAACGCCTCCCTGGGCACATACC
ACGATCTGCTGAAAATTATCAAGGACAAGGACTTCCTGGACAATGAGGAAAACGAGGACATTCTGGAAGA
TATCGTGCTGACCCTGACACTGTTTGAGGACAGAGAGATGATCGAGGAACGGCTGAAAACCTATGCCCAC
CTGTTCGACGACAAAGTGATGAAGCAGCTGAAGCGGCGGAGATACACCGGCTGGGGCAGGCTGAGCCGGA
AGCTGATCAACGGCATCCGGGACAAGCAGTCCGGCAAGACAATCCTGGATTTCCTGAAGTCCGACGGCTT
CGCCAACAGAAACTTCATGCAGCTGATCCACGACGACAGCCTGACCTTTAAAGAGGACATCCAGAAAGCC
CAGGTGTCCGGCCAGGGCGATAGCCTGCACGAGCACATTGCCAATCTGGCCGGCAGCCCCGCCATTAAGA
AGGGCATCCTGCAGACAGTGAAGGTGGTGGACGAGCTCGTGAAAGTGATGGGCCGGCACAAGCCCGAGAA
CATCGTGATCGAAATGGCCAGAGAGAACCAGACCACCCAGAAGGGACAGAAGAACAGCCGCGAGAGAATG
AAGCGGATCGAAGAGGGCATCAAAGAGCTGGGCAGCCAGATCCTGAAAGAACACCCCGTGGAAAACACCC
AGCTGCAGAACGAGAAGCTGTACCTGTACTACCTGCAGAATGGGCGGGATATGTACGTGGACCAGGAACT
GGACATCAACCGGCTGTCCGACTACGATGTGGACCATATCGTGCCTCAGAGCTTTCTGAAGGACGACTCC
ATCGACAACAAGGTGCTGACCAGAAGCGACAAGAACCGGGGCAAGAGCGACAACGTGCCCTCCGAAGAGG
TCGTGAAGAAGATGAAGAACTACTGGCGGCAGCTGCTGAACGCCAAGCTGATTACCCAGAGAAAGTTCGA
CAATCTGACCAAGGCCGAGAGAGGCGGCCTGAGCGAACTGGATAAGGCCGGCTTCATCAAGAGACAGCTG
GTGGAAACCCGGCAGATCACAAAGCACGTGGCACAGATCCTGGACTCCCGGATGAACACTAAGTACGACG
AGAATGACAAGCTGATCCGGGAAGTGAAAGTGATCACCCTGAAGTCCAAGCTGGTGTCCGATTTCCGGAA
GGATTTCCAGTTTTACAAAGTGCGCGAGATCAACAACTACCACCACGCCCACGACGCCTACCTGAACGCC
GTCGTGGGAACCGCCCTGATCAAAAAGTACCCTAAGCTGGAAAGCGAGTTCGTGTACGGCGACTACAAGG
TGTACGACGTGCGGAAGATGATCGCCAAGAGCGAGCAGGAAATCGGCAAGGCTACCGCCAAGTACTTCTT
CTACAGCAACATCATGAACTTTTTCAAGACCGAGATTACCCTGGCCAACGGCGAGATCCGGAAGCGGCCT
CTGATCGAGACAAACGGCGAAACCGGGGAGATCGTGTGGGATAAGGGCCGGGATTTTGCCACCGTGCGGA
AAGTGCTGAGCATGCCCCAAGTGAATATCGTGAAAAAGACCGAGGTGCAGACAGGCGGCTTCAGCAAAGA
GTCTATCCTGCCCAAGAGGAACAGCGATAAGCTGATCGCCAGAAAGAAGGACTGGGACCCTAAGAAGTAC
GGCGGCTTCGACAGCCCCACCGTGGCCTATTCTGTGCTGGTGGTGGCCAAAGTGGAAAAGGGCAAGTCCA
AGAAACTGAAGAGTGTGAAAGAGCTGCTGGGGATCACCATCATGGAAAGAAGCAGCTTCGAGAAGAATCC
CATCGACTTTCTGGAAGCCAAGGGCTACAAAGAAGTGAAAAAGGACCTGATCATCAAGCTGCCTAAGTAC
TCCCTGTTCGAGCTGGAAAACGGCCGGAAGAGAATGCTGGCCTCTGCCGGCGAACTGCAGAAGGGAAACG
AACTGGCCCTGCCCTCCAAATATGTGAACTTCCTGTACCTGGCCAGCCACTATGAGAAGCTGAAGGGCTC
CCCCGAGGATAATGAGCAGAAACAGCTGTTTGTGGAACAGCACAAGCACTACCTGGACGAGATCATCGAG
CAGATCAGCGAGTTCTCCAAGAGAGTGATCCTGGCCGACGCTAATCTGGACAAAGTGCTGTCCGCCTACA
ACAAGCACCGGGATAAGCCCATCAGAGAGCAGGCCGAGAATATCATCCACCTGTTTACCCTGACCAATCT
GGGAGCCCCTGCCGCCTTCAAGTACTTTGACACCACCATCGACCGGAAGAGGTACACCAGCACCAAAGAG
GTGCTGGACGCCACCCTGATCCACCAGAGCATCACCGGCCTGTACGAGACACGGATCGACCTGTCTCAGC
TGGGAGGCGACAAAAGGCCGGCGGCCACGAAAAAGGCCGGCCAGGCAAAAAAGAAAAAGGAATTCGGCAG
TGGAGAGGGCAGAGGAAGTCTGCTAACATGCGGTGACGTCGAGGAGAATCCTGGCCCAATGACCGAGTAC
AAGCCCACGGTGCGCCTCGCCACCCGCGACGACGTCCCCAGGGCCGTACGCACCCTCGCCGCCGCGTTCG
CCGACTACCCCGCCACGCGCCACACCGTCGATCCGGACCGCCACATCGAGCGGGTCACCGAGCTGCAAGA
ACTCTTCCTCACGCGCGTCGGGCTCGACATCGGCAAGGTGTGGGTCGCGGACGACGGCGCCGCGGTGGCG
GTCTGGACCACGCCGGAGAGCGTCGAAGCGGGGGCGGTGTTCGCCGAGATCGGCCCGCGCATGGCCGAGT
TGAGCGGTTCCCGGCTGGCCGCGCAGCAACAGATGGAAGGCCTCCTGGCGCCGCACCGGCCCAAGGAGCC
CGCGTGGTTCCTGGCCACCGTCGGAGTCTCGCCCGACCACCAGGGCAAGGGTCTGGGCAGCGCCGTCGTG
CTCCCCGGAGTGGAGGCGGCCGAGCGCGCCGGGGTGCCCGCCTTCCTGGAGACCTCCGCGCCCCGCAACC
TCCCCTTCTACGAGCGGCTCGGCTTCACCGTCACCGCCGACGTCGAGGTGCCCGAAGGACCGCGCACCTG
GTGCATGACCCGCAAGCCCGGTGCCTGAGAATTCTAACTAGAGCTCGCTGATCAGCCTCGACTGTGCCTT
CTAGTTGCCAGCCATCTGTTGTTTGCCCCTCCCCCGTGCCTTCCTTGACCCTGGAAGGTGCCACTCCCAC
TGTCCTTTCCTAATAAAATGAGGAAATTGCATCGCATTGTCTGAGTAGGTGTCATTCTATTCTGGGGGGT
GGGGTGGGGCAGGACAGCAAGGGGGAGGATTGGGAAGAGAATAGCAGGCATGCTGGGGAGCGGCCGCAGG
AACCCCTAGTGATGGAGTTGGCCACTCCCTCTCTGCGCGCTCGCTCGCTCACTGAGGCCGGGCGACCAAA
GGTCGCCCGACGCCCGGGCTTTGCCCGGGCGGCCTCAGTGAGCGAGCGAGCGCGCAGCTGCCTGCAGGGG
CGCCTGATGCGGTATTTTCTCCTTACGCATCTGTGCGGTATTTCACACCGCATA
[142 nt withheld, positions 6635-6776]
C
[141 nt withheld, positions 6778-6918]
CCTTTGACGTTGGAGTCCACGTTCTTT
[37 nt withheld, positions 6946-6982]
ACCCTATCTCGGGCTATTCTTTTGATTTATAAGGGATTTTGCCGATTTCGGCCTATTGGTTAAAAAATGA
GCTGATTTAACAAAAATTTAACGCGAATTTTAACAAAATATTAACGTTTACAATTTTATGGTGCACTCTC
AGTACAATCTGCTCTGATGCCGCATAGTTAAGCCAGCCCCGACACCCGCCAACACCCGCTGACGCGCCCT
GACGGGCTTGTCTGCTCCCGGCATCCGCTTACAGACAAGCTGTGACCGTCTCCGGGAGCTGCATGTGTCA
GAGGTTTTCACCGTCATCACCGAAACGCGCGAGACGAAAGGGCCTCGTGATACGCCTATTTTTATAGGTT
AATGTCATGATAATAATGGTTTCTTAGACGTCAGGTGGCACTTTTCGGGGAAATGTGCGCGGAACCCCTA
TTTGTTTATTTTTCTAAATACATTCAAATATGTATCCGCTCATGAGACAATAACCCTGATAAATGCTTCA
ATAATATTGAAAAAGGAAGAGTATGAGTATTCAACATTTCCGTGTCGCCCTTATTCCCTTTTTTGCGGCA
TTTTGCCTTCCTGTTTTTGCTCACCCAGAAACGCTGGTGAAAGTAAAAGATGCTGAAGATCAGTTGGGTG
CACGAGTGGGTTACATCGAACTGGATCTCAACAGCGGTAAGATCCTTGAGAGTTTTCGCCCCGAAGAACG
TTTTCCAATGATGAGCACTTTTAAAGTTCTGCTATGTGGCGCGGTATTATCCCGTATTGACGCCGGGCAA
GAGCAACTCGGTCGCCGCATACACTATTCTCAGAATGACTTGGTTGAGTACTCACCAGTCACAGAAAAGC
ATCTTACGGATGGCATGACAGTAAGAGAATTATGCAGTGCTGCCATAACCATGAGTGATAACACTGCGGC
CAACTTACTTCTGACAACGATCGGAGGACCGAAGGAGCTAACCGCTTTTTTGCACAACATGGGGGATCAT
GTAACTCGCCTTGATCGTTGGGAACCGGAGCTGAATGAAGCCATACCAAACGACGAGCGTGACACCACGA
TGCCTGTAGCAATGGCAACAACGTTGCGCAAACTATTAACTGGCGAACTACTTACTCTAGCTTCCCGGCA
ACAATTAATAGACTGGATGGAGGCGGATAAAGTTGCAGGACCACTTCTGCGCTCGGCCCTTCCGGCTGGC
TGGTTTATTGCTGATAAATCTGGAGCCGGTGAGCGTGGAAGCCGCGGTATCATTGCAGCACTGGGGCCAG
ATGGTAAGCCCTCCCGTATCGTAGTTATCTACACGACGGGGAGTCAGGCAACTATGGATGAACGAAATAG
ACAGATCGCTGAGATAGGTGCCTCACTGATTAAGCATTGGTAACTGTCAGACCAAGTTTACTCATATATA
CTTTAGATTGATTTAAAACTTCATTTTTAATTTAAAAGGATCTAGGTGAAGATCCTTTTTGATAATCTCA
TGACCAAAATCCCTTAACGTGAGTTTTCGTTCCACTGAGCGTCAGACCCCGTAGAAAAGATCAAAGGATC
TTCTTGAGATCCTTTTTTTCTGCGCGTAATCTGCTGCTTGCAAACAAAAAAACCACCGCTACCAGCGGTG
GTTTGTTTGCCGGATCAAGAGCTACCAACTCTTTTTCCGAAGGTAACTGGCTTCAGCAGAGCGCAGATAC
CAAATACTGTCCTTCTAGTGTAGCCGTAGTTAGGCCACCACTTCAAGAACTCTGTAGCACCGCCTACATA
CCTCGCTCTGCTAATCCTGTTACCAGTGGCTGCTGCCAGTGGCGATAAGTCGTGTCTTACCGGGTTGGAC
TCAAGACGATAGTTACCGGATAAGGCGCAGCGGTCGGGCTGAACGGGGGGTTCGTGCACACAGCCCAGCT
TGGAGCGAACGACCTACACCGAACTGAGATACCTACAGCGTGAGCTATGAGAAAGCGCCACGCTTCCCGA
AGGGAGAAAGGCGGACAGGTATCCGGTAAGCGGCAGGGTCGGAACAGGAGAGCGCACGAGGGAGCTTCCA
GGGGGAAACGCCTGGTATCTTTATAGTCCTGTCGGGTTTCGCCACCTCTGACTTGAGCGTCGATTTTTGT
GATGCTCGTCAGGGGGGCGGAGCCTATGGAAAAACGCCAGCAACGCGGCCTTTTTACGGTTCCTGGCCTT
TTGCTGGCCTTTTGCTCACATGT
Features (pLannotate 1.2.2; 19 found; start..end, strand, type, name):
      1..241     +  promoter       U6 promoter: RNA polymerase III promoter for human U6 snRNA
    268..343     +  misc_RNA       gRNA scaffold: guide RNA scaffold for the Streptococcus pyogenes CRISPR/Cas9 system
    350..393     +  misc_RNA       gRNA scaffold (fragment): guide RNA scaffold for the Streptococcus pyogenes CRISPR/Cas9 system
    440..725     +  enhancer       CMV enhancer: human cytomegalovirus immediate early enhancer; contains an 18-bp deletion relative to the standard CMV enhancer
    727..1004    +  promoter       chicken β-actin promoter: No description available
   1005..1233    +  intron         hybrid intron: hybrid between chicken β-actin (CBA) and minute virus of mice (MMV) introns (Gray et al., 2011)
   1371..2972    +  CDS            Cas9(N): N-terminal portion of Streptococcus pyogenes Cas9 (Zetsche et al., 2015)
   2973..5471    +  CDS            Cas9(C): C-terminal portion of Streptococcus pyogenes Cas9 (Zetsche et al., 2015)
   5472..5519    +  CDS            nucleoplasmin NLS: bipartite nuclear localization signal from nucleoplasmin
   5589..6188    +  CDS            PuroR (fragment): puromycin N-acetyltransferase; pac from Streptomyces; confers resistance to puromycin
   6222..6333    +  polyA_signal   bGH poly(A) signal: bovine growth hormone polyadenylation signal
   6438..6578    +  repeat_region  AAV2 ITR: inverted terminal repeat of adeno-associated virus serotype 2 inverted
   6583..6634    -  misc_feature   bom (fragment): basis of mobility region from pBR322
   6653..7033    +  rep_origin     M13 ori (sequence partly withheld): M13 bacteriophage origin of replication; arrow indicates direction of (+) strand synthesis
   7109..7158    -  misc_feature   bom (fragment): basis of mobility region from pBR322
   7260..7295    -  CDS            rop (fragment): Rop protein, which maintains plasmids at low copy number; rop
   7390..7494    +  promoter       AmpR promoter: bla
   7495..8355    +  CDS            AmpR: β-lactamase; bla; confers resistance to ampicillin, carbenicillin, and related antibiotics
   8526..9114    +  rep_origin     ori: high-copy-number ColE1/pMB1/pBR322/pUC origin of replication
